>Addgene plasmid #114017 | pUC-L1L2 | addgene full sequence | sequence record 222768 | Addgene NGS Result
TATGCGGTGTGAAATACCGCACAGATGCGTAAGGAGAAAATACCGCATCAGGCGCCATTCGCCATTCAGG
CTGCGCAACTGTTGGGAAGGGCGATCGGTGCGGGCCTCTTCGCTATTACGCCAGCTGGCGAAAGGGGGAT
GTGCTGCAAGGCGATTAAGTTGGGTAACGCCAGGGTTTTCCCAGTCACGACGTTGTAAAACGACGGCCAG
TGAATTCAAATAATGATTTTATTTTGACTGATAGTGACCTGTTCGTTGCAACAAATTGATGAGCAATGCT
TTTTTATAATGCCAACTTTGTACAAAAAAGCAGGCTCTAGAGTCGACTAAGTTGGCAGCATCACCCGACG
CACTTTGCGCCGAATAAATACCTGTGACGGAAGATCACTTCGCAGAATAAATAAATCCTGGTGTCCCTGT
TGATACCGGGAAGCCCTGGGCCAACTTTTGGCGAAAATGAGACGTTGATCGGCACGTAAGAGGTTCCAAC
TTTCACCATAATGAAATAAGATCACTACCGGGCGTATTTTTTGAGTTATCGAGATTTTCAGGAGCTAAGG
AAGCTAAAATGGAGAAAAAAATCACTGGATATACCACCGTTGATATATCCCAATGGCATCGTAAAGAACA
TTTTGAGGCATTTCAGTCAGTTGCTCAATGTACCTATAACCAGACCGTTCAGCTGGATATTACGGCCTTT
TTAAAGACCGTAAAGAAAAATAAGCACAAGTTTTATCCGGCCTTTATTCACATTCTTGCCCGCCTGATGA
ATGCTCATCCGGAATTCCGTATGGCAATGAAAGACGGTGAGCTGGTGATATGGGATAGTGTTCACCCTTG
TTACACCGTTTTCCATGAGCAAACTGAAACGTTTTCATCGCTCTGGAGTGAATACCACGACGATTTCCGG
CAGTTTCTACACATATATTCGCAAGATGTGGCGTGTTACGGTGAAAACCTGGCCTATTTCCCTAAAGGGT
TTATTGAGAATATGTTTTTCGTCTCAGCCAATCCCTGGGTGAGTTTCACCAGTTTTGATTTAAACGTGGC
CAATATGGACAACTTCTTCGCCCCCGTTTTCACCATGGGCAAATATTATACGCAAGGCGACAAGGTGCTG
ATGCCGCTGGCGATTCAGGTTCATCATGCCGTTTGTGATGGCTTCCATGTCGGCAGAATGCTTAATGAAT
TACAACAGTACTGCGATGAGTGGCAGGGGGGGCGTAAACGCCGCGTGGATCCGGCTTACTAAAAGCCAGA
TAACAGTATGCGTATTTGCGCGCTGATTTTTGCGGTATAAGAATATATACTGATATGTATACCCGAAGTA
TGTCAAAAAGAGGTATGCTATGAAGCAGCGTATTACAGTGACAGTTGACAGCGACAGCTATCAGTTGCTC
AAGGCATATATGATGTCAATATCTCCGGTCTGGTAAGCACAACCATGCAGAATGAAGCCCGTCGTCTGCG
TGCCGAACGCTGGAAAGCGGAAAATCAGGAAGGGATGGCTGAGGTCGCCCGGTTTATTGAAATGAACGGC
TCTTTTGCTGACGAGAACAGGGGCTGGTGAAATGCAGTTTAAGGTTTACACCTATAAAAGAGAGAGCCGT
TATCGTCTGTTTGTGGATGTACAGAGTGATATTATTGACACGCCCGGGCGACGGATGGTGATCCCCCTGG
CCAGTGCACGTCTGCTGTCAGATAAAGTCTCCCGTGAACTTTACCCGGTGGTGCATATCGGGGATGAAAG
CTGGCGCATGATGACCACCGATATGGCCAGTGTGCCGGTCTCCGTTATCGGGGAAGAAGTGGCTGATCTC
AGCCACCGCGAAAATGACATCAAAAACGCCATTAACCTGATGTTCTGGGGAATATAAATGTCAGGCTCCC
TTATACACAGCCAGTCTGCAGGCCGGCTACCCAGCTTTCTTGTACAAAGTTGGCATTATAAGAAAGCATT
GCTTATCAATTTGTTGCAACGAACAGGTCACTATCAGTCAAAATAAAATCATTATTTAAGCTTGGCGTAA
TCATGGTCATAGCTGTTTCCTGTGTGAAATTGTTATCCGCTCACAATTCCACACAACATACGAGCCGGAA
GCATAAAGTGTAAAGCCTGGGGTGCCTAATGAGTGAGCTAACTCACATTAATTGCGTTGCGCTCACTGCC
CGCTTTCCAGTCGGGAAACCTGTCGTGCCAGCTGCATTAATGAATCGGCCAACGCGCGGGGAGAGGCGGT
TTGCGTATTGGGCGCTCTTCCGCTTCCTCGCTCACTGACTCGCTGCGCTCGGTCGTTCGGCTGCGGCGAG
CGGTATCAGCTCACTCAAAGGCGGTAATACGGTTATCCACAGAATCAGGGGATAACGCAGGAAAGAACAT
GTGAGCAAAAGGCCAGCAAAAGGCCAGGAACCGTAAAAAGGCCGCGTTGCTGGCGTTTTTCCATAGGCTC
CGCCCCCCTGACGAGCATCACAAAAATCGACGCTCAAGTCAGAGGTGGCGAAACCCGACAGGACTATAAA
GATACCAGGCGTTTCCCCCTGGAAGCTCCCTCGTGCGCTCTCCTGTTCCGACCCTGCCGCTTACCGGATA
CCTGTCCGCCTTTCTCCCTTCGGGAAGCGTGGCGCTTTCTCATAGCTCACGCTGTAGGTATCTCAGTTCG
GTGTAGGTCGTTCGCTCCAAGCTGGGCTGTGTGCACGAACCCCCCGTTCAGCCCGACCGCTGCGCCTTAT
CCGGTAACTATCGTCTTGAGTCCAACCCGGTAAGACACGACTTATCGCCACTGGCAGCAGCCACTGGTAA
CAGGATTAGCAGAGCGAGGTATGTAGGCGGTGCTACAGAGTTCTTGAAGTGGTGGCCTAACTACGGCTAC
ACTAGAAGAACAGTATTTGGTATCTGCGCTCTGCTGAAGCCAGTTACCTTCGGAAAAAGAGTTGGTAGCT
CTTGATCCGGCAAACAAACCACCGCTGGTAGCGGTGGTTTTTTTGTTTGCAAGCAGCAGATTACGCGCAG
AAAAAAAGGATCTCAAGAAGATCCTTTGATCTTTTCTACGGGGTCTGACGCTCAGTGGAACGAAAACTCA
CGTTAAGGGATTTTGGTCATGAGATTATCAAAAAGGATCTTCACCTAGATCCTTTTAAATTAAAAATGAA
GTTTTAAATCAATCTAAAGTATATATGAGTAAACTTGGTCTGACAGTTACCAATGCTTAATCAGTGAGGC
ACCTATCTCAGCGATCTGTCTATTTCGTTCATCCATAGTTGCCTGACTCCCCGTCGTGTAGATAACTACG
ATACGGGAGGGCTTACCATCTGGCCCCAGTGCTGCAATGATACCGCGAGATCCACGCTCACCGGCTCCAG
ATTTATCAGCAATAAACCAGCCAGCCGGAAGGGCCGAGCGCAGAAGTGGTCCTGCAACTTTATCCGCCTC
CATCCAGTCTATTAATTGTTGCCGGGAAGCTAGAGTAAGTAGTTCGCCAGTTAATAGTTTGCGCAACGTT
GTTGCCATTGCTACAGGCATCGTGGTGTCACGCTCGTCGTTTGGTATGGCTTCATTCAGCTCCGGTTCCC
AACGATCAAGGCGAGTTACATGATCCCCCATGTTGTGCAAAAAAGCGGTTAGCTCCTTCGGTCCTCCGAT
CGTTGTCAGAAGTAAGTTGGCCGCAGTGTTATCACTCATGGTTATGGCAGCACTGCATAATTCTCTTACT
GTCATGCCATCCGTAAGATGCTTTTCTGTGACTGGTGAGTACTCAACCAAGTCATTCTGAGAATAGTGTA
TGCGGCGACCGAGTTGCTCTTGCCCGGCGTCAATACGGGATAATACCGCGCCACATAGCAGAACTTTAAA
AGTGCTCATCATTGGAAAACGTTCTTCGGGGCGAAAACTCTCAAGGATCTTACCGCTGTTGAGATCCAGT
TCGATGTAACCCACTCGTGCACCCAACTGATCTTCAGCATCTTTTACTTTCACCAGCGTTTCTGGGTGAG
CAAAAACAGGAAGGCAAAATGCCGCAAAAAAGGGAATAAGGGCGACACGGAAATGTTGAATACTCATACT
CTTCCTTTTTCAATATTATTGAAGCATTTATCAGGGTTATTGTCTCATGAGCGGATACATATTTGAATGT
ATTTAGAAAAATAAACAAATAGGGGTTCCGCGCACATTTCCCCGAAAAGTGCCACCTGACGTCTAAGAAA
CCATTATTATCATGACATTAACCTATAAAAATAGGCGTATCACGAGGCCCTTTCGTCTTGCGCGTTTCGG
TGATGACGGTGAAAACCTCTGACACATGCAGCTCCCGGAGACTGTCACAGCTTGTCTGTAAGCGGATGCC
GGGAGCAGACAAGCCCGTCAGGGCGCGTCAGCGGGTGTTGGCGGGTGTCGGGGCTGGCTTAACTATGCGG
CATCAGAGCAGATTGTACTGAGAGTGCACCA
Features (pLannotate 1.2.2; 16 found; start..end, strand, type, name):
     58..215     -  CDS            lacZα (fragment): LacZα fragment of β-galactosidase; lacZ fragment
    217..316     +  protein_bind   attL1: mutant version of attL; recombination site for the Gateway® LR reaction LR Clonase™
    466..568     +  promoter       cat promoter: promoter of the E. coli cat gene encoding chloramphenicol acetyltransferase
    569..1227    +  CDS            CmR: chloramphenicol acetyltransferase; cat; confers resistance to chloramphenicol
   1409..1567    +  CDS            ccdA (fragment): CCDA_ECO57 - Also known as H, letA. Experimental evidence at protein level: Swiss-Prot protein existence level 1. Antitoxin component of a type II toxin-antitoxin (TA) system which inhibits the post-segregational killing (PSK) of plasmid-free cells, also referred to as a plasmid addiction system. Binds to and blocks the activity of CcdB; will also remove bound CcdB protein from the CcdB-GyrA complex by forming a CcdA-CcdB complex, a process termed rejuvenation. Functions as a transcriptional corepressor for the ccdAB operon, repression also requires CcdB (By similarity). From Escherichia coli
   1572..1874    +  CDS            ccdB: CCDB_ECOLI - Also known as G, letB, letD. Experimental evidence at protein level: Swiss-Prot protein existence level 1. Toxic component of a type II toxin-antitoxin (TA) system, functioning in plasmid maintainence. Responsible for the post- segregational killing (PSK) of plasmid-free cells, also referred to as a plasmid addiction system. Half-life of over 2 hours. Cell killing by CcdB is accompanied by filamentation, defects in chromosome and plasmid segregation, defects in cell division, formation of anucleate cells, decreased DNA synthesis and plasmid loss. Interferes with the activity of DN
   1919..2017    -  protein_bind   attL2: mutant version of attL; recombination site for the Gateway® LR reaction LR Clonase™
   2060..2076    -  protein_bind   lac operator: The lac repressor binds to the lac operator to inhibit transcription in E. coli. This inhibition can be relieved by adding lactose or isopropyl-β-D-thiogalactopyranoside (IPTG). lac repressor encoded by lacI
   2084..2114    -  promoter       lac promoter: promoter for the E. coli lac operon
   2129..2150    -  protein_bind   CAP binding site: CAP binding activates transcription in the presence of cAMP. E. coli catabolite activator protein
   2163..2255    -  CDS            lacI (fragment): lac repressor; lacI; The lac repressor binds to the lac operator to inhibit transcription in E. coli. This inhibition can be relieved by adding lactose or isopropyl-β-D-thiogalactopyranoside (IPTG).
   2438..3026    -  rep_origin     ori: high-copy-number ColE1/pMB1/pBR322/pUC origin of replication
   3197..4057    -  CDS            AmpR: β-lactamase; bla; confers resistance to ampicillin, carbenicillin, and related antibiotics
   4058..4162    -  promoter       AmpR promoter: bla
   4260..4292    +  CDS            rop (fragment): Rop protein, which maintains plasmids at low copy number; rop
   4394..52      +  misc_feature   bom (fragment) (across the origin): basis of mobility region from pBR322
