[The description below was written by a language model from this plasmid's Addgene catalogue record and pLannotate feature annotations shown in this document.]
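Description:
pUC-L1L2 is a Gateway entry-vector scaffold built on the high-copy pUC57 backbone, designed so that entry clones for LR reactions can be made by ordinary restriction enzyme cloning rather than by a BP recombination step. It replicates in E. coli from the pUC-type ColE1/pMB1 origin and carries a β-lactamase gene under its own promoter for ampicillin selection. Remnants of the pUC lacZα region, including the lac promoter, operator and CAP binding site, flank the cassette, along with short annotated fragments of lacI, rop and bom that appear to be backbone remnants. M13 forward and reverse primer sites are listed for sequencing across the insert.

The payload sits between attL1 and attL2, the recombination sites recognised by LR Clonase. Between them lies the standard Gateway counter-selection cassette: a chloramphenicol acetyltransferase gene driven by the cat promoter, a partial ccdA sequence, and the complete ccdB toxin gene, whose product poisons DNA gyrase and kills ordinary E. coli strains. For this reason the empty vector is maintained in a ccdB-tolerant strain under combined chloramphenicol and ampicillin selection. In use, a fragment of interest is presumably swapped in for the CmR/ccdB cassette by restriction digestion and ligation, so that in standard strains only plasmids that have lost ccdB yield colonies. The record does not state which restriction sites are used. The resulting attL1/attL2-flanked insert can then be transferred into any attR-containing destination vector by an LR reaction.
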