Addgene plasmid #114017: pUC-L1L2
Purpose: Create Entry clones for Gateway LR reactions through simple restriction enzyme based cloning
Depositing lab: Christopher Grefen. Depositing organization: Eberhard Karls Universitaet Tuebingen.
Backbone
  Vector backbone: pUC57
  Vector type: Gateway
Growth in bacteria
  Bacterial resistance: Chloramphenicol and Ampicillin, 25 & 100 μg/mL
  Growth temperature: 37°C
  Growth strain: ccdB Survival
  Copy number: High Copy
Gene/Insert
  Gene/Insert name: ccdB gene, Chloramphenicol resistance gene
  Cloning method: Restriction Enzyme; 5′ cloning site unknown (unknown if destroyed); 3′ cloning site unknown (unknown if destroyed)
  Sequencing primers: 5′ M13-forward 5'-TGTAAAACGACGGCCAGT-3'; 3′ M13-reverse 5'-CAGGAAACAGCTATGACC-3'
Terms and licenses: Academic/Nonprofit Terms; Industry Terms: Not Available to Industry
How to cite: pUC-L1L2 was a gift from Christopher Grefen (Addgene plasmid # 114017 ; http://n2t.net/addgene:114017 ; RRID:Addgene_114017)
